Addgene plasmid #131699: pGL3-kLANA-puro
Purpose: expresses the KHSV LANA promoter driving puromycin resistance
Depositing lab: Britt Glaunsinger. Depositing organization: University of California, Berkeley. Publication: Xrn1 activity broadly represses RNA polymerase II occupancy at mammalian but not viral promoters during herpesvirus infection. Hartenian EN, Glaunsinger BA. bioRxiv 585984 10.1101/585984.
Backbone
  Vector backbone: pGL3
  Total vector size (bp): 5941
  Vector type: Mammalian Expression
Growth in bacteria
  Bacterial resistance: Ampicillin, 100 μg/mL
  Growth temperature: 37°C
  Growth strain: DH5alpha
  Copy number: Unknown
Gene/Insert
  Gene/Insert name: LANA promoter
  Species: KSHV
  Insert size (bp): 558
  Promoter: LANA
  Cloning method: Gibson Cloning
  Sequencing primers: 5′ cgctctccatcaaaacaaaa; 3′ AGGCCTTCCATCTGTTGCT
Resource information
  A portion of this plasmid was derived from a plasmid made by: Ting-Ting Wu
Terms and licenses: Academic/Nonprofit Terms; Industry Terms: Not Available to Industry
Depositor comments: Please visit https://www.biorxiv.org/content/10.1101/585984v1 for bioRxiv preprint.
How to cite: pGL3-kLANA-puro was a gift from Britt Glaunsinger (Addgene plasmid # 131699 ; http://n2t.net/addgene:131699 ; RRID:Addgene_131699)
