[The description below was written by a language model from this plasmid's Addgene catalogue record and pLannotate feature annotations shown in this document.]
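Description:
pGL3-kLANA-puro is a mammalian expression plasmid built on the pGL3 reporter backbone, in which the promoter of the KSHV (Kaposi's sarcoma-associated herpesvirus) latency-associated nuclear antigen, LANA, drives a puromycin resistance gene. The 558 bp LANA promoter insert was introduced by Gibson cloning. It is not annotated in the feature table, but the unannotated region upstream of the PuroR coding sequence (puromycin N-acetyltransferase, pac) is where it would be expected to lie. No luciferase feature is annotated, which suggests that PuroR replaces the usual pGL3 reporter. An SV40 polyadenylation signal follows the cassette. Upstream of the promoter region sit the synthetic poly(A) signal and the RNA polymerase II transcriptional pause site from the human α2 globin gene, standard pGL3 elements that limit read-through transcription from the backbone into the test promoter.

For propagation in E. coli the plasmid carries a high-copy ColE1/pUC-type origin and AmpR (β-lactamase) under its own promoter, conferring ampicillin resistance, along with an f1 origin for single-stranded DNA production. The annotation also detects a block of cloning-vector remnants downstream of the puromycin cassette: lac promoter and operator, a CAP binding site, flanking SP6 and T7 promoters, and fragments of lacZα, lacI and tetracycline resistance genes. About 900 bp between the SP6 and T7 promoters is unannotated, and the record does not explain its content. The sequenced record is 5,539 nt, somewhat shorter than the 5,941 bp listed in the catalogue.

The construct places a viral promoter in a plasmid context with a selectable readout. The associated work concerns RNA polymerase II occupancy at mammalian versus viral promoters during herpesvirus infection.
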