Features (pLannotate 1.2.2; 19 found; start..end, strand, type, name):
    636..1235    +  CDS            PuroR (fragment): puromycin N-acetyltransferase; pac from Streptomyces; confers resistance to puromycin
   1275..1396    -  polyA_signal   SV40 poly(A) signal: SV40 polyadenylation signal
   1419..1487    -  CDS            large T antigen (fragment): large T antigen from SV40 (simian virus 40)
   1503..1569    +  CDS            TcR (fragment): tetracycline efflux protein; tet; confers resistance to tetracycline
   1570..1608    +  CDS            lacI (fragment): lac repressor; lacI; The lac repressor binds to the lac operator to inhibit transcription in E. coli. This inhibition can be relieved by adding lactose or isopropyl-β-D-thiogalactopyranoside (IPTG).
   1621..1642    +  protein_bind   CAP binding site: CAP binding activates transcription in the presence of cAMP. E. coli catabolite activator protein
   1657..1687    +  promoter       lac promoter: promoter for the E. coli lac operon
   1695..1711    +  protein_bind   lac operator: The lac repressor binds to the lac operator to inhibit transcription in E. coli. This inhibition can be relieved by adding lactose or isopropyl-β-D-thiogalactopyranoside (IPTG). lac repressor encoded by lacI
   1753..1771    +  promoter       SP6 promoter: promoter for bacteriophage SP6 RNA polymerase
   2685..2703    -  promoter       T7 promoter: promoter for bacteriophage T7 RNA polymerase
   2706..2796    +  CDS            lacZα (fragment): LacZα fragment of β-galactosidase; lacZ fragment
   2796..2921    +  CDS            tetA (fragment): TCR3_ECOLX - Experimental evidence at protein level: Swiss-Prot protein existence level 1. Resistance to tetracycline by an active tetracycline efflux. This is an energy-dependent process that decreases the accumulation of the antibiotic in whole cells. This protein functions as a metal- tetracycline/H(+) antiporter. From Escherichia coli. This protein is used as a marker in many commonly used cloning vectors, such as pBR322 and pACYC184.
   3042..3630    -  rep_origin     ori: high-copy-number ColE1/pMB1/pBR322/pUC origin of replication
   3801..4661    -  CDS            AmpR: β-lactamase; bla; confers resistance to ampicillin, carbenicillin, and related antibiotics
   4662..4766    -  promoter       AmpR promoter: bla
   4793..5221    +  rep_origin     f1 ori (sequence partly withheld): f1 bacteriophage origin of replication; arrow indicates direction of (+) strand synthesis
   5253..5320    -  CDS            lacZα (fragment): LacZα fragment of β-galactosidase; lacZ fragment
   5379..5427    +  polyA_signal   poly(A) signal: synthetic polyadenylation signal
   5441..5532    +  misc_feature   pause site: RNA polymerase II transcriptional pause signal from the human α2 globin gene
>Addgene plasmid #131699 | pGL3-kLANA-puro | addgene full sequence | sequence record 257291 | Addgene NGS Result
GGTACCGAGCTCTTACGCGTGCTAGCCCGGGCTCGAGGCTAGCCAGATGAACGCCACCCAAGGTAATGAA
ATGAAGAGGCTAGACATGGACCCCCGAGAGGCACTCGGCGTCGTCCACGGGGGAGCACAGACGACAGGTC
GGACCACTGAACCGGTGCCAGCAACCGGGAGCACAGTGGGGGGTAAATTCTGCAAAGCAGACACGCCTTC
TTCAGTTTTTATGGCAGTCCTGCCTGGGGCACCAATCAGAAAGTAGCTTGATATAACTCCGCCCTCCACT
ACGCGGCGCCCGGGACAATCAAAAAATGTGTGTATCATTTGGAGGCAGCTGCGCCACGAAGCAGTCACGT
CCCCAAGAGCAGCAGCTTGGTCCGGCTGACTTATAAACAGTGAGTAGCGCCCGCCCACTTGTTTCGGGCG
GCCCGTAAGGCACCCTTATCTTTGAAATGCTATAAGATGTGTGGGAAATAGTAATACCAGGTGTACATGA
TTTGTGTTAAGGTGTGTGGTGGTTTTCGAAAAACATGGGTTATTGGCCGTTTCTGTTTCTCACGCCCGGA
TTATATATCTGGACTTGCCTAGGTAGCATCCATGGAAGCTTGGCATTCCGGTACTGTTGGTTAACTATAA
CGGTCATGACCGAGTACAAGCCCACGGTGCGCCTCGCCACCCGCGACGACGTCCCCAGGGCCGTACGCAC
CCTCGCCGCCGCGTTCGCCGACTACCCCGCCACGCGCCACACCGTCGATCCGGACCGCCACATCGAGCGG
GTCACCGAGCTGCAAGAACTCTTCCTCACGCGCGTCGGGCTCGACATCGGCAAGGTGTGGGTCGCGGACG
ACGGCGCCGCCGTGGCGGTCTGGACCACGCCGGAGAGCGTCGAAGCGGGGGCGGTGTTCGCCGAGATCGG
CCCGCGCATGGCCGAGTTGAGCGGTTCCCGGCTGGCCGCGCAGCAACAGATGGAAGGCCTCCTGGCGCCG
CACCGGCCCAAGGAGCCCGCGTGGTTCCTGGCCACCGTCGGAGTCTCGCCCGACCACCAGGGCAAGGGTC
TGGGCAGCGCCGTCGTGCTCCCCGGAGTGGAGGCGGCCGAGCGCGCCGGGGTGCCCGCCTTCCTGGAGAC
CTCCGCGCCCCGCAACCTCCCCTTCTACGAGCGGCTCGGCTTCACCGTCACCGCCGACGTCGAGGTGCCC
GAAGGACCGCGCACCTGGTGCATGACCCGCAAGCCCGGTGCCTGATCTAGAGTCGGGGCGGCCGGCCGCT
TCGAGCAGACATGATAAGATACATTGATGAGTTTGGACAAACCACAACTAGAATGCAGTGAAAAAAATGC
TTTATTTGTGAAATTTGTGATGCTATTGCTTTATTTGTAACCATTATAAGCTGCAATAAACAAGTTAACA
ACAACAATTGCATTCATTTTATGTTTCAGGTTCAGGGGGAGGTGTGGGAGGTTTTTTAAAGCAAGTAAAA
CCTCTACAAATGTGGTAAAATCGATAAGGATCCGTCGACCGATGCCCTTGAGAGCCTTCAACCCAGTCAG
CTCCTTCCGGTGGGCGCGGGGCATGACTACTGGCACGACAGGTTTCCCGACTGGAAAGCGGGCAGTGAGC
GCAACGCAATTAATGTGAGTTAGCTCACTCATTAGGCACCCCAGGCTTTACACTTTATGCTTCCGGCTCG
TATGTTGTGTGGAATTGTGAGCGGATAACAATTTCACACAGGAAACAGCTATGACCATGATTACGCCAAG
CTATTTAGGTGACACTATAGAATACTCAAGCTATGCATCCAACGCGTTGGGAGCTCTCCGGATCCAAGCT
GGAACCAACAGCGCCCCTAAAATCGGTTTGCGGTTAGACCAGGCAAAAACACATCAAAAAGTAGCACTTT
AAGCGGCCTCTGCCGCATCGCCTCACAGAAAAAGCGCATTACGTCATTTAAAAAAACACATCAAAAAGTG
ATAACTTGATGTGTGGGTGTGGTTTACAGGCACACAAAGGCCACACCCCCGGCTCCCGTCAAGTTGGTGA
TTGGTCCGTCAAAAAATCAATCAAGGAATCCGGACTACTGATTGGTTACGCCCAAAAATCCGACCCAGCC
ATTGGATAAAACGTGCTAGCCAATCAGGTGGGAGGCGGATCCCTATAATATATAGTATTATTTATTTATT
AATGTAGGGTACCTTTTGGTGGGACCAATAAGTATGCCTATCCTGTAACACGTAAAAGGTAGGGTGTGGA
TAGTTGGCAATAGGCCAGGTGGGCCGAACCATTAAGGTTTAACCAATTAGGATAGACCCTCTCATAAACC
ACTCCCATTTTACACATCCTCCCTCTGTTTAGGGGGATGCATATGGTTGGGTTCACCCTGGGGGTCCCCA
TATTGAATATACCTTGGTTTCCCTTTTGACTGTTGCCATGACAACTATGGTATGTCAACCCCTGACCTCC
TTACCTGTTGATACCTTTTGCGGTTTTTATGAATCACCTGTTGGTAGTTTAAAAGTACACTTTTTGATGT
GTTTTTCTTAACCGAGGTTATATATAGACCCTGATTTCTGTGGGGGCTCATTCTGCGCCGCGCCTCGCTA
CTGGACGGACCTCTGCTGTGCTGCTCCTCGCTTTGGCTCCCCAGGCCGGGGGACCCGCACCCCGGGCCGG
GCAGCCCGCTCCGGCCCAATTCGCCCTATAGTGAGTCGTATTACAATTCACTGGCCGTCGTTTTACAACG
TCGTGACTGGGAAAACCCTGGCGTTACCCAACTTAATCGCCTTGCAGCACATCCCCCTTTCGCCAGTCGT
CGCCGCACTTATGACTGTCTTCTTTATCATGCAACTCGTAGGACAGGTGCCGGCAGCGCTCTTCCGCTTC
CTCGCTCACTGACTCGCTGCGCTCGGTCGTTCGGCTGCGGCGAGCGGTATCAGCTCACTCAAAGGCGGTA
ATACGGTTATCCACAGAATCAGGGGATAACGCAGGAAAGAACATGTGAGCAAAAGGCCAGCAAAAGGCCA
GGAACCGTAAAAAGGCCGCGTTGCTGGCGTTTTTCCATAGGCTCCGCCCCCCTGACGAGCATCACAAAAA
TCGACGCTCAAGTCAGAGGTGGCGAAACCCGACAGGACTATAAAGATACCAGGCGTTTCCCCCTGGAAGC
TCCCTCGTGCGCTCTCCTGTTCCGACCCTGCCGCTTACCGGATACCTGTCCGCCTTTCTCCCTTCGGGAA
GCGTGGCGCTTTCTCATAGCTCACGCTGTAGGTATCTCAGTTCGGTGTAGGTCGTTCGCTCCAAGCTGGG
CTGTGTGCACGAACCCCCCGTTCAGCCCGACCGCTGCGCCTTATCCGGTAACTATCGTCTTGAGTCCAAC
CCGGTAAGACACGACTTATCGCCACTGGCAGCAGCCACTGGTAACAGGATTAGCAGAGCGAGGTATGTAG
GCGGTGCTACAGAGTTCTTGAAGTGGTGGCCTAACTACGGCTACACTAGAAGAACAGTATTTGGTATCTG
CGCTCTGCTGAAGCCAGTTACCTTCGGAAAAAGAGTTGGTAGCTCTTGATCCGGCAAACAAACCACCGCT
GGTAGCGGTGGTTTTTTTGTTTGCAAGCAGCAGATTACGCGCAGAAAAAAAGGATCTCAAGAAGATCCTT
TGATCTTTTCTACGGGGTCTGACGCTCAGTGGAACGAAAACTCACGTTAAGGGATTTTGGTCATGAGATT
ATCAAAAAGGATCTTCACCTAGATCCTTTTAAATTAAAAATGAAGTTTTAAATCAATCTAAAGTATATAT
GAGTAAACTTGGTCTGACAGTTACCAATGCTTAATCAGTGAGGCACCTATCTCAGCGATCTGTCTATTTC
GTTCATCCATAGTTGCCTGACTCCCCGTCGTGTAGATAACTACGATACGGGAGGGCTTACCATCTGGCCC
CAGTGCTGCAATGATACCGCGAGACCCACGCTCACCGGCTCCAGATTTATCAGCAATAAACCAGCCAGCC
GGAAGGGCCGAGCGCAGAAGTGGTCCTGCAACTTTATCCGCCTCCATCCAGTCTATTAATTGTTGCCGGG
AAGCTAGAGTAAGTAGTTCGCCAGTTAATAGTTTGCGCAACGTTGTTGCCATTGCTACAGGCATCGTGGT
GTCACGCTCGTCGTTTGGTATGGCTTCATTCAGCTCCGGTTCCCAACGATCAAGGCGAGTTACATGATCC
CCCATGTTGTGCAAAAAAGCGGTTAGCTCCTTCGGTCCTCCGATCGTTGTCAGAAGTAAGTTGGCCGCAG
TGTTATCACTCATGGTTATGGCAGCACTGCATAATTCTCTTACTGTCATGCCATCCGTAAGATGCTTTTC
TGTGACTGGTGAGTACTCAACCAAGTCATTCTGAGAATAGTGTATGCGGCGACCGAGTTGCTCTTGCCCG
GCGTCAATACGGGATAATACCGCGCCACATAGCAGAACTTTAAAAGTGCTCATCATTGGAAAACGTTCTT
CGGGGCGAAAACTCTCAAGGATCTTACCGCTGTTGAGATCCAGTTCGATGTAACCCACTCGTGCACCCAA
CTGATCTTCAGCATCTTTTACTTTCACCAGCGTTTCTGGGTGAGCAAAAACAGGAAGGCAAAATGCCGCA
AAAAAGGGAATAAGGGCGACACGGAAATGTTGAATACTCATACTCTTCCTTTTTCAATATTATTGAAGCA
TTTATCAGGGTTATTGTCTCATGAGCGGATACATATTTGAATGTATTTAGAAAAATAAACAAATAGGGGT
TCCGCGCACATTTCCCCGAAAAGTGCCACCTG
[124 nt withheld, positions 4793-4916]
C
[91 nt withheld, positions 4918-5008]
A
[49 nt withheld, positions 5010-5058]
CCTTTGACGTTGGAGTCCACGTTCTTT
[37 nt withheld, positions 5086-5122]
ACCCTATCTCGGTCTATTCTTTTGATTTATAAGGGATTTTGCCGATTTCGGCCTATTGGTTAAAAAATGA
GCTGATTTAACAAAAATTTAACGCGAATTTTAACAAAATATTAACGCTTACAATTTGCCATTCGCCATTC
AGGCTGCGCAACTGTTGGGAAGGGCGATCGGTGCGGGCCTCTTCGCTATTACGCCAGCCCAAGCTACCAT
GATAAGTAAGTAATATTAAGGTACGGGAGGTACTTGGAGCGGCCGCAATAAAATATCTTTATTTTCATTA
CATCTGTGTGTTGGTTTTTTGTGTGAATCGATAGTACTAACATACGCTCTCCATCAAAACAAAACGAAAC
AAAACAAACTAGCAAAATAGGCTGTCCCCAGTGCAAGTGCAGGTGCCAGAACATTTCTCTATCGATA
